Addgene plasmid #145878: pAc5.1B-lambdaN-HA-DmHPat_500-968_A
Purpose: Insect Expression of DmHPat_500-968
Depositing lab: Elisa Izaurralde. Depositing organization: Max Planck Institute for Developmental Biology. Publication: HPat provides a link between deadenylation and decapping in metazoa. Haas G, Braun JE, Igreja C, Tritschler F, Nishihara T, Izaurralde E. J Cell Biol. 2010 Apr 19. 189(2):289-302. 10.1083/jcb.200910141 PubMed 20404111.
Backbone
  Vector backbone: Unknown
  Vector type: Insect Expression
Growth in bacteria
  Bacterial resistance: Ampicillin, 100 μg/mL
  Growth temperature: 37°C
  Growth strain: DH5alpha
  Copy number: Low Copy
Gene/Insert
  Gene/Insert name: DmHPat_500-968
  Species: D. melanogaster (fly)
  Entrez Gene: Patr-1 (a.k.a. anon-WO0118547.282, BcDNA:LD27979, CG5208, Dmel\CG5208, HPat, LD27979)
  Cloning method: Unknown
Terms and licenses: Academic/Nonprofit Terms; Industry Terms: Not Available to Industry
Depositor comments: ORF extracted from NCBI:NM_142335.2. Plasmids from this collection were made available to the research community and donated after the lab closed. Please note that the sequence provided by the depositing laboratory may be theoretical/predicted or based on Sanger sequencing results. There may be discrepancies between sequencing results obtained by Addgene and the depositor sequence. If an Addgene verified sequence is not available, please contact before placing your order to request that our lab fully sequence the plasmid.
How to cite: pAc5.1B-lambdaN-HA-DmHPat_500-968_A was a gift from Elisa Izaurralde (Addgene plasmid # 145878 ; http://n2t.net/addgene:145878 ; RRID:Addgene_145878)
