[The description below was written by a language model from this plasmid's Addgene catalogue record and pLannotate feature annotations shown in this document.]
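Description:
pAc5.1B-lambdaN-HA-DmHPat_500-968_A is a 6,883-nt plasmid for expressing a fragment of the Drosophila melanogaster protein HPat (Patr-1, CG5208) in insect cells. The catalogue lists the backbone as unknown, although the name and feature layout point to a pAc5.1-type vector. It is propagated in E. coli through a ColE1/pUC-family origin and selected with ampicillin via the bla gene and its own promoter. The record lists it as low copy even though the origin is annotated as a high-copy type. Short fragments annotated as a tetracycline resistance gene and SV40 large T antigen appear to be non-functional backbone remnants.

Expression is driven by the constitutive Drosophila actin 5C (Ac5) promoter. Immediately downstream lies a short fragment of the bacteriophage lambda N protein, the peptide that binds boxB RNA hairpins. It is followed by a 27-nt HA sequence, which is consistent with a single HA epitope although it is annotated as a fragment of 3xHA. The unannotated interval after the HA tag matches the expected position of the insert, residues 500–968 of HPat, whose ORF was taken from an NCBI reference transcript. A V5 tag sequence from the vector lies downstream, but the record does not show whether it is in frame or preceded by a stop codon. An SV40 polyadenylation signal ends the expression unit; it is annotated on the reverse strand.

The lambdaN fusion suggests use in tethering assays, in which the tagged protein is recruited to a boxB-containing reporter mRNA in cultured Drosophila cells to test its effect on mRNA fate, with HA allowing detection. This would fit the associated study linking HPat to deadenylation and decapping, though the record itself states only insect expression. The depositor sequence may be theoretical.
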