Features (pLannotate 1.2.2; 10 found; start..end, strand, type, name):
     56..2568    +  promoter       Ac5 promoter: Drosophila melanogaster actin 5C promoter
   2588..2653    +  CDS            N (fragment): REGN_LAMBD - Experimental evidence at protein level: Swiss-Prot protein existence level 1. Plays a role as a transcriptional antitermination factor that allows the virus to initiate its lytic phase. Activates expression of the delayed viral early genes by modifying host RNA polymerase (RNAP) into a form that is resistant to termination signals. This antitermination function requires the host NusA protein which serves to stabilize the interaction between antitermination protein N and host RNA polymerase. From Escherichia phage lambda (Bacteriophage lambda).
   2678..2704    +  CDS            3xHA (fragment): three tandem HA epitope tags
   4168..4209    +  CDS            V5 tag: epitope tag from simian virus 5
   4309..4443    -  polyA_signal   SV40 poly(A) signal: SV40 polyadenylation signal
   4466..4550    -  CDS            large T antigen (fragment): large T antigen from SV40 (simian virus 40)
   4551..5021    +  CDS            TcR (fragment): tetracycline efflux protein; tet; confers resistance to tetracycline
   5065..5653    -  rep_origin     ori: high-copy-number ColE1/pMB1/pBR322/pUC origin of replication
   5824..6684    -  CDS            AmpR: β-lactamase; bla; confers resistance to ampicillin, carbenicillin, and related antibiotics
   6685..6789    -  promoter       AmpR promoter: bla
>Addgene plasmid #145878 | pAc5.1B-lambdaN-HA-DmHPat_500-968_A | depositor full sequence | sequence record 288323 | Full Sequence
CTTCAAGGAATTAATTCTATATTCTAAAAACACAAATGATACTTCTAAAAAAAATCATGAATGGCATCAA
CTCTGAATCAAATCTTTGCAGATGCACCTACTTCTCATTTCCACTGTCACATCATTTTTCCAGATCTCGC
TGCCTGTTATGTGGCCCACAAACCAAGACACGTTTTATGGCCATTAAAGCTGGCTGATCGTCGCCAAACA
CCAAATACATATCAATATGTACATTCGAGAAAGAAGCGATCAAAGAAGCGTCTTCGGGCGAGTAGGAGAA
TGCGGAGGAGAAGGAGAACGAGCTGATCTAGTATCTCTCCACAATCCAATGCCAACTGACCAACTGGCCA
TATTCGGAGCAATTTGAAGCCAATTTCCATCGCCTGGCGATCGCTCCATTCTTGGCTATATGTTTTTCAC
CGTTCCCGGGGCCATTTTCAAAGACTCGTCGGTAAGATAAGATTGTGTCACTCGCTGTCTCTCTTCATTT
GTCGAAGAATGCTGAGGAATTTCGCGATGACGTCGGCGAGTATTTTGAAGAATGAGAATAATTTGTATTT
ATACGAAAATCAGTTAGTGGAATTTTCTACAAAAACATGTTATCTATAGATAATTTTGTTGCAAAATATG
TTGACTATGACAAAGATTGTATGTATATACCTTTAATGTATTCTCATTTTCTTATGTATTTATAATGGCA
ATGATGATACTGATGATATTTTAAGATGATGCCAGACCACAGGCTGATTTCTGCGTCTTTTGCCGAACGC
AGTGCATGTGCGGTTGTTGTTTTTTGGAATAGTTTCAATTTTCGGACTGTCCGCTTTGATTTCAGTTTCT
TGGCTTATTCAAAAAGCAAAGTAAAGCCAAAAAAGCGAGATGGCAATACCAAATGCGGCAAAACGGTAGT
GGAAGGAAAGGGGTGCGGGGCAGCGGAAGGAAGGGTGGGGCGGGGCGTGGCGGGGTCTGTGGCTGGGCGC
GACGTCACCGACGTTGGAGCCACTCCTTTGACCATGTGTGCGTGTGTGTATTATTCGTGTCTCGCCACTC
GCCGGTTGTTTTTTTCTTTTTATCTCGCTCTCTCTAGCGCCATCTCGTACGCATGCTCAACGCACCGCAT
GTTGCCGTGTCCTTTATGCGTCATTTTGGCTCGAAATAGGCAATTATTTAAACAAAGATTAGTCAACGAA
AACGCTAAAATAAATAAGTCTACAATATGGTTACTTATTGCCATGTGTGTGCAGCCAACGATAGCAACAA
AAGCAACAACACAGTGGCTTTCCCTCTTTCACTTTTTGTTTGCAAGCGCGTGCGAGCAAGACGGCACGAC
CGGCAAACGCAATTACGCTGACAAAGAGCAGACGAAGTTTTGGCCGAAAAACATCAAGGCGCCTGATACG
AATGCATTTGCAATAACAATTGCGATATTTAATATTGTTTATGAAGCTGTTTGACTTCAAAACACACAAA
AAAAAAAATAAAACAAATTATTTGAAAGAGAATTAGGAATCGGACAGCTTATCGTTACGGGCTAACAGCA
CACCGAGACGAAATAGCTTACCTGACGTCACAGCCTCTGGAAGAACTGCCGCCAAGCAGAGAGAGAGAGA
AAAAGAGGGAGAGCAGCTTAGACCGCATGTGCTTGTGTGTGAGGCGTCTCTCTCTTCGTCTCCTGTTTGC
GCAAACGCATAGACTGCACTGAGAAAATCGATTACCTATTTTTTATGAATGAATATTTGCACTATTACTA
TTCAAAACTATTAAGATAGCAATCACATTCAATAGCCAAATACTATACCACCTGAGCGATGCAACGAAAT
GATCAATTTGAGCAAAAATGCTGCATATTTAGGACGGCATCATTATAGAAATGCTTCTTGCTGTGTACTT
TTCTCTCGTCTGGCAGCTGTTTCGCCGTTATTGTTAAAACCGGCTTAAGTTAGGTGTGTTTTCTACGACT
AGTGATGCCCCTACTAGAAGATGTGTGTTGCACAAATGTCCCTGAATAACCAATTTGAAGTGCAGATAGC
AGTAAACGTAAGCTAATATGAATATTATTTAACTGTAATGTTTTAATATCGCTGGACATTACTAATAAAC
CCACTATAAACACATGTACATATGTATGTTTTGGCATACAATGAGTAGTTGGGGAAAAAATGTGTAAAAG
CACCGTGACCATCACAGCATAAAGATAACCAGCTGAAGTATCGAATATGAGTAACCCCCAAATTGAATCA
CATGCCGCAACTGATAGGACCCATGGAAGTACACTCTTCATGGCGATATACAAGACACACACAAGCACGA
ACACCCAGTTGCGGAGGAAATTCTCCGTAAATGAAAACCCAATCGGCGAACAATTCATACCCATATATGG
TAAAAGTTTTGAACGCGACTTGAGAGCGGAGAGCATTGCGGCTGATAAGGTTTTAGCGCTAAGCGGGCTT
TATAAAACGGGCTGCGGGACCAGTTTTCATATCACTACCGTTTGAGTTCTTGTGCTGTGTGGATACTCCT
CCCGACACAAAGCCGCTCCATCAGCCAGCAGTCGTCTAATCCAGAGACCCCGGATCGGGGTACCAACATG
GACGCACAAACACGACGACGTGAGCGTCGCGCTGAGAAACAAGCTCAATGGAAAGCTGCAAACGGTGGAT
CTCCTCCACATATGGCTTACCCATACGATGTTCCAGATTACGCTCCTCCAAGCTTGAATTCGGATGAATA
TGCCAACCTAATGAGCACGCGCGACAAGCACTGGCTAATCGGAATCCAGCTTTCGCAGCTGAATACGGAC
ACGCCGTATATCGACGACTATTACTACACGGTGTTCAGGGAGCGCAAGGCCCAACAGAACGGGCAAATGC
GCAACAGTCAGGCGCACAAGGACAACCAGTTGAATCATCCGCTTACTCAGCCACGCGGCCATGCGCAGCT
TATTCTCGTACAGTTGGGCAACAAGAATGGTACTCGCAATGGACACGGACGTGAGCGACGCAACTCGGAG
AACACCAACAGCACGTCAGGCAACACGAACAATGGATCAGGTGGTAACAACAACAACCTGACAGGCTATA
TATTCTCACCACTGAAGTTCGAGAACTCACTGGGAAAGCTACAGTACGGAAGTGTGACAGCTCCGCGAAA
AATTATCGATGCTGACATTATGAGTGGTGAATCAAATGCCGCTGCTGAAGCCAACGCAACTTCTTCATCA
AAAAGCTCGACTCCGCTGCCCACCTCCGCGAGCCATGATGTAAATCCCAGTAGCATGCGGAAGTCGCGAC
ACATTTTGCTTCTGATTGAAACACTGTATCGCTATCTGCTGAAGTTGGAGGATTTGGAAAGCCCAGAAGT
GATGGCCACCATTGAGCTGAAAAAGAAAAAGGAAGCCGAACGGATCGCAGCCCTTGAGCAGCTGGAAATG
GCCAATAAAACGCCCGAAGAACGTGCTGCTGAAGCCGCCAATCCGCAAACCATGAATCCGCAACTAAAGA
ACAAGTTCAACTATGAGGTAGAGACGAAAGCTGCGTTGGTCAATAAATTAAAGGCAGGTCTGGCCTTCGA
CAAGGTTATCGCCATGATGAATGTGCGCAAGGGAAAGATACTTATTAGACGCATAATGCCCTTTATTGCG
GATCAAAGCATTCGCTGGGTCGTGTGGAGCGGCGTCTTCTGTTCCCTACAAACAGTGGTGAAAAAGGACA
AGGACGACGTTGAAGGCGTCTTGTACGCTCTTTACCCAGAGTTTAAAAAACACGTTAACAAAGCTACTTT
CGAACTCCTAGTGAGCATTTCATCTGCTATTACGCTGAATGACAAGAAACTTGCTGGAATTTTTTGCAGT
CGCTTTGGAATCCTTTCGCTGGTTGCCCTGATACTTCGCGCCGAGGAAATCTACGTCTCGCGAACTGACG
CAACTCTTAGCGAGGAGAACAGGCAAAAGTGGCGAGAATTTCTGGCACAGGTTGCATCCTGCCTCAATCG
CACTATTCAAAACCAGACCATCTCGGCAGCCATTGAGTCGGATGCAATTCAGCCACTTATGGACCACTTT
GAACGGTTTAAAGATCTTAAACTGGATGCACTCTTAGCATTAATAACTGAAGCCAGGCATCAAATTGATT
AGGCGGCCGCTCGAGTCTAGAGGGCCCGCGGTTCGAAGGTAAGCCTATCCCTAACCCTCTCCTCGGTCTC
GATTCTACGCGTACCGGTCATCATCACCATCACCATTGAGTTTAAACCCGCTGATCAGCCTCGACTGTGC
CTTCTAAGGCCTGAGCTCGCTGATCAGCCTCGATCGAGGATCCAGACATGATAAGATACATTGATGAGTT
TGGACAAACCACAACTAGAATGCAGTGAAAAAAATGCTTTATTTGTGAAATTTGTGATGCTATTGCTTTA
TTTGTAACCATTATAAGCTGCAATAAACAAGTTAACAACAACAATTGCATTCATTTTATGTTTCAGGTTC
AGGGGGAGGTGTGGGAGGTTTTTTAAAGCAAGTAAAACCTCTACAAATGTGGTATGGCTGATTATGATCA
GTCGACCGATGCCCTTGAGAGCCTTCAACCCAGTCAGCTCCTTCCGGTGGGCGCGGGGCATGACTATCGT
CGCCGCACTTATGACTGTCTTCTTTATCATGCAACTCGTAGGACAGGTGCCGGCAGCGCTCTGGGTCATT
TTCGGCGAGGACCGCTTTCGCTGGAGCGCGACGATGATCGGCCTGTCGCTTGCGGTATTCGGAATCTTGC
ACGCCCTCGCTCAAGCCTTCGTCACTGGTCCCGCCACCAAACGTTTCGGCGAGAAGCAGGCCATTATCGC
CGGCATGGCGGCCGACGCGCTGGGCTACGTCTTGCTGGCGTTCGCGACGCGAGGCTGGATGGCCTTCCCC
ATTATGATTCTTCTCGCTTCCGGCGGCATCGGGATGCCCGCGTTGCAGGCCATGCTGTCCAGGCAGGTAG
ATGACGACCATCAGGGACAGCTTCAAGGATCGCTCGCGGCTCTTACCAGCCAGCAAAAGGCCAGGAACCG
TAAAAAGGCCGCGTTGCTGGCGTTTTTCCATAGGCTCCGCCCCCCTGACGAGCATCACAAAAATCGACGC
TCAAGTCAGAGGTGGCGAAACCCGACAGGACTATAAAGATACCAGGCGTTTCCCCCTGGAAGCTCCCTCG
TGCGCTCTCCTGTTCCGACCCTGCCGCTTACCGGATACCTGTCCGCCTTTCTCCCTTCGGGAAGCGTGGC
GCTTTCTCAATGCTCACGCTGTAGGTATCTCAGTTCGGTGTAGGTCGTTCGCTCCAAGCTGGGCTGTGTG
CACGAACCCCCCGTTCAGCCCGACCGCTGCGCCTTATCCGGTAACTATCGTCTTGAGTCCAACCCGGTAA
GACACGACTTATCGCCACTGGCAGCAGCCACTGGTAACAGGATTAGCAGAGCGAGGTATGTAGGCGGTGC
TACAGAGTTCTTGAAGTGGTGGCCTAACTACGGCTACACTAGAAGGACAGTATTTGGTATCTGCGCTCTG
CTGAAGCCAGTTACCTTCGGAAAAAGAGTTGGTAGCTCTTGATCCGGCAAACAAACCACCGCTGGTAGCG
GTGGTTTTTTTGTTTGCAAGCAGCAGATTACGCGCAGAAAAAAAGGATCTCAAGAAGATCCTTTGATCTT
TTCTACGGGGTCTGACGCTCAGTGGAACGAAAACTCACGTTAAGGGATTTTGGTCATGAGATTATCAAAA
AGGATCTTCACCTAGATCCTTTTAAATTAAAAATGAAGTTTTAAATCAATCTAAAGTATATATGAGTAAA
CTTGGTCTGACAGTTACCAATGCTTAATCAGTGAGGCACCTATCTCAGCGATCTGTCTATTTCGTTCATC
CATAGTTGCCTGACTCCCCGTCGTGTAGATAACTACGATACGGGAGGGCTTACCATCTGGCCCCAGTGCT
GCAATGATACCGCGAGACCCACGCTCACCGGCTCCAGATTTATCAGCAATAAACCAGCCAGCCGGAAGGG
CCGAGCGCAGAAGTGGTCCTGCAACTTTATCCGCCTCCATCCAGTCTATTAATTGTTGCCGGGAAGCTAG
AGTAAGTAGTTCGCCAGTTAATAGTTTGCGCAACGTTGTTGCCATTGCTGCAGGCATCGTGGTGTCACGC
TCGTCGTTTGGTATGGCTTCATTCAGCTCCGGTTCCCAACGATCAAGGCGAGTTACATGATCCCCCATGT
TGTGCAAAAAAGCGGTTAGCTCCTTCGGTCCTCCGATCGTTGTCAGAAGTAAGTTGGCCGCAGTGTTATC
ACTCATGGTTATGGCAGCACTGCATAATTCTCTTACTGTCATGCCATCCGTAAGATGCTTTTCTGTGACT
GGTGAGTACTCAACCAAGTCATTCTGAGAATAGTGTATGCGGCGACCGAGTTGCTCTTGCCCGGCGTCAA
CACGGGATAATACCGCGCCACATAGCAGAACTTTAAAAGTGCTCATCATTGGAAAACGTTCTTCGGGGCG
AAAACTCTCAAGGATCTTACCGCTGTTGAGATCCAGTTCGATGTAACCCACTCGTGCACCCAACTGATCT
TCAGCATCTTTTACTTTCACCAGCGTTTCTGGGTGAGCAAAAACAGGAAGGCAAAATGCCGCAAAAAAGG
GAATAAGGGCGACACGGAAATGTTGAATACTCATACTCTTCCTTTTTCAATATTATTGAAGCATTTATCA
GGGTTATTGTCTCATGAGCGGATACATATTTGAATGTATTTAGAAAAATAAACAAATAGGGGTTCCGCGC
ACATTTCCCCGAAAAGTGCCACCTGACGTCTAAGAAACCATTATTATCATGACATTAACCTATAAAAATA
GGCGTATCACGAGGCCCTTTCGT
